>Addgene plasmid #12361 | pBD-0072 | addgene partial sequence | sequence record 18895 | VCP-2 5'-aaacgggagcttcaggagtt-3'
CCGGGNANTCAGACAATTCCTCAAATTTGGCATGACTCCCTCCAAAGGTGTTCTTTTCTATGGACCTCCT
GGCTGTGGGAAAACCTTACTGGCTAAAGCCATTGCTAATGAATGCCAGGCCAACTTCATCTCCATCAAGG
GTCCTGAGCTGCTTACCATGTGGTTTGGGGAATCTGAGGCCAATGTCCGGGAAATTTTTGACAAGGCACG
GCAAGCTGCCCCCTGTGTACTCTTCTTTGATCAGTTAGATTCAATTGCCAAGGCTCGTGGTGGTAATATT
GGAGATGGTGGTGGAGCTGCTGACCGAGTCATCAATCAGATCTTGACAGAAATGGATGGCATGTCTACAA
AAAAGAATGTGTTTATCATTGGAGCTACCAACAGGCCTGACATCATTGATCCTGCTATCCTAAGACCTGG
CCGTCTAGATCAGCTCATTTATATCCCACTTCCTGATGAGAAGTCCCGTGTTGCCATCCTAAAAGCCAAT
CTGCGAAAGTCCCCAGTTGCCAAGGATGTGGATTTGGAGTTCCTGGCTAAGATGACTAATGGCTTTTCTG
GAGCTGATTTGACAGAAATTTGCCAACGGGCTTGTAAACTGGCCATTCGTGAATCTATTGAGAGTGAGAT
TAGGCGAGAACGAAAAAGGCAGACNAATCCATCGGCTATGGAGGTAAAAAAGGACGATCCAGTGCCGGAG
ATCCGCAGAGATCACTTTNGAGGAACCATGCGTTTTNGCCCGACGTTCTGTCAGCGATAATGACATNCGA
ANTATGAAATGTNCCCCANANCTGCACCAAATCNAAG
