[The description below was written by a language model from this plasmid's Addgene catalogue record.]
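Description:
pBD-0072 is a bacterial expression plasmid built on the pET-28a backbone (about 5.4 kb without insert) that carries a roughly 2.4 kb insert encoding mouse VCP, also known as p97, with the point mutation E578Q. It is selected with kanamycin and is listed as high copy, with a standard cloning strain given for propagation. The coding sequence was placed between the NdeI and BamHI sites of the vector by restriction cloning; the record does not say whether those sites survived. In this position the protein is fused to the His6 tag supplied by the backbone at its N terminus, which allows purification by immobilised metal affinity chromatography.

The record does not explicitly list the promoter, but pET-28a vectors generally drive expression from a T7 promoter under lac operator control, which fits the T7 sequencing primer listed for the 5′ end. Such vectors need a host that supplies T7 RNA polymerase for protein production. No feature table accompanies this entry, so other backbone elements cannot be confirmed from the record itself.

VCP/p97 is a hexameric AAA+ ATPase with two ATPase domains. The E578Q substitution is the kind of glutamate-to-glutamine change commonly made in a Walker B motif to impair ATP hydrolysis while retaining nucleotide binding, though the record does not state the intended functional effect. The associated publication concerns the p97/VCP residues required for its activity in ER-associated degradation, so the plasmid is most likely used to produce recombinant mutant protein for biochemical or structural comparison with the wild type. Part of the plasmid was derived from an earlier construct made in another laboratory.
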