Addgene plasmid #12361: pBD-0072
Depositing lab: Axel Brunger. Depositing organization: Stanford University. Publication: Central pore residues mediate the p97/VCP activity required for ERAD. DeLaBarre B, Christianson JC, Kopito RR, Brunger AT. Mol Cell. 2006 May 19. 22(4):451-62. 10.1016/j.molcel.2006.03.036 PubMed 16713576.
Backbone
  Vector backbone: pET-28a
  Backbone size w/o insert (bp): 5400
  Vector type: Bacterial Expression
Growth in bacteria
  Bacterial resistance: Kanamycin, 50 μg/mL
  Growth temperature: 37°C
  Growth strain: DH5alpha
  Copy number: High Copy
Gene/Insert
  Gene/Insert name: VCP E578Q (alt name: p97)
  Species: M. musculus (mouse)
  Insert size (bp): 2400
  Mutation: E578Q
  Entrez Gene: Vcp
  Tag / fusion protein: His6 (N terminal on backbone)
  Cloning method: Restriction Enzyme; 5′ cloning site NdeI (unknown if destroyed); 3′ cloning site BamH1 (unknown if destroyed)
  Sequencing primers: 5′ T7
Resource information
  A portion of this plasmid was derived from a plasmid made by: Graham Warren at Yale, circa 2000
Terms and licenses: Academic/Nonprofit Terms; Industry Terms: Not Available to Industry
How to cite: pBD-0072 was a gift from Axel Brunger (Addgene plasmid # 12361 ; http://n2t.net/addgene:12361 ; RRID:Addgene_12361)
